>Addgene plasmid #73273 | pCfB3035(X-4 MarkerFree) | depositor full sequence | sequence record 166352 | Full plasmid sequence
ACCAATGCTTAATCAGTGAGGCACCTATCTCAGCGATCTGTCTATTTCGTTCATCCATAGTTGCCTGACT
CCCCGTCGTGTAGATAACTACGATACGGGAGGGCTTACCATCTGGCCCCAGCGCTGCGATGATACCGCGA
GAACCACGCTCACCGGCTCCGGATTTATCAGCAATAAACCAGCCAGCCGGAAGGGCCGAGCGCAGAAGTG
GTCCTGCAACTTTATCCGCCTCCATCCAGTCTATTAATTGTTGCCGGGAAGCTAGAGTAAGTAGTTCGCC
AGTTAATAGTTTGCGCAACGTTGTTGCCATCGCTACAGGCATCGTGGTGTCACGCTCGTCGTTTGGTATG
GCTTCATTCAGCTCCGGTTCCCAACGATCAAGGCGAGTTACATGATCCCCCATGTTGTGCAAAAAAGCGG
TTAGCTCCTTCGGTCCTCCGATCGTTGTCAGAAGTAAGTTGGCCGCAGTGTTATCACTCATGGTTATGGC
AGCACTGCATAATTCTCTTACTGTCATGCCATCCGTAAGATGCTTTTCTGTGACTGGTGAGTACTCAACC
AAGTCATTCTGAGAATAGTGTATGCGGCGACCGAGTTGCTCTTGCCCGGCGTCAATACGGGATAATACCG
CGCCACATAGCAGAACTTTAAAAGTGCTCATCATTGGAAAACGTTCTTCGGGGCGAAAACTCTCAAGGAT
CTTACCGCTGTTGAGATCCAGTTCGATGTAACCCACTCGTGCACCCAACTGATCTTCAGCATCTTTTACT
TTCACCAGCGTTTCTGGGTGAGCAAAAACAGGAAGGCAAAATGCCGCAAAAAAGGGAATAAGGGCGACAC
GGAAATGTTGAATACTCATATTCTTCCTTTTTCAATATTATTGAAGCATTTATCAGGGTTATTGTCTCAT
GAGCGGATACATATTTGAATGTATTTAGAAAAATAAACAAATAGGGGTCAGTGTTACAACCAATTAACCA
ATTCTGAACATTATCGCGAGCCCATTTATACCTGAATATGGCTCATAACACCCCTTGTTTGCCTGGCGGC
AGTAGCGCGGTGGTCCCACCTGACCCCATGCCGAACTCAGAAGTGAAACGCCGTAGCGCCGATGGTAGTG
TGGGGACTCCCCATGCGAGAGTAGGGAACTGCCAGGCATCAAATAAAACGAAAGGCTCAGTCGAAAGACT
GGGCCTTTCGCCCGGGCTAATTATGGGGTGTCGCCCTTATTCGACTCTATAGTGAAGTTCCTATTCTCTA
GAAAGTATAGGAACTTCTGAAGTGGGGATTTAAATGCGGCCGCGCTGAGGGTTTAATCCCAAAGCTAAGA
GTCCCATTTTATTCTTCTATATGTATATTTTCGATACTCTAAACCACCCTACAATGTAGCCCTATACTAA
ATCTGCTCAATTTTCAGCTTCTACAAGTGACTCGAGGCCACGTGGAAAGATCCAACTACTCCAGCACAAC
GATTCAATATAATCGATTGCTCCACTCATAAGAGGCAAGAACAAGCTTCAACTTTTGGTAAGCCGCCGTT
TATAAACAGGGAAGATGTCCTTTGTCAAGGGAGGCACAGAGCATGGCCAATTTGGCAAATTGCAGGTTTT
TCTGAGTGAAAAATGAAAAAGCATTGTAGTAGAGTCGGCTCACTGAAAAACCGGGGAGGACGAAAAGGTT
TCCAGCCACAGTTGTAGTCACGTGCGCGCCATGCTGACTAATGGCAGCCGTCGTTGGGCAGAAGAGAATT
AGTATGGTACAGGATACGCTAATTGCGCTCCAACTACCAAGGTTGTTGAGGGAACACTGGGGCAATAGGC
TGTCGCCATTCAAGAGCAGATTAAGTCCTCAGCGAGCTCGCATGGAATGCGTGCGATGAGCGACCTCATG
CTATACCTGAGAAAGCAACCTGACCTACAGGAAAGAGTTACTCAAGAATAAGAATTTTCGTTTTAAAACC
TAAGAGTCACTTTAAAATTTGTATACACTTATTTTTTTTATAACTTATTTAATAATAAAAATCATAAATC
ATAAGAAATTCGCTTATTTAGAAGTGTCAACAACGTATCTACCAACGGAATGCGTGCGATCGCGTGCATT
CATCCGCTCTAACCGAAAAGGAAGGAGTTAGACAACCTGAAGTCTAGGTCCCTATTTATTTTTTTATAGT
TATGTTAGTATTAAGAACGTTATTTATATTTCAAATTTTTCTTTTTTTTCTGTACAGACGCGTGTACGCA
TGTAACATTATACTGAAAACCTTGCTTGAGAAGGTTTTGGGACGCTCGAAGATCGCGTCCCAATTCGCCC
TATAGTGAGTCGTATTACGCGCGCTCACTGGCCGTCGTTTTACAACGTCGTGACTGGGAAAACCCTGGCG
TTACCCCTGCAGGACTAGTGCTGAGGCATTAATACATGGGAAGATTCGCTTTTTTTTTTTGAATTACAAT
AGTATGTCTGATGTCTGCAAGAAGTAACAGGCGTGTGCACAAGAATACGTGTGTGTGCGTAAGCGTATGC
ACTGGTGGCATAACTTATCTAAGAAGTATATATCACTGACATAGAAATGTAGATATACAGGTATTTTTCT
CGATAATCGATAAAAATCTCGTCGCGCTGAACCAAACTTGGTGGTTACGGAGAGTTTTTCTCTCATCATT
ACTGTCTTTCGCATTGATTTCCCCTTTGACCGATAAAATCCCTTGGATTCATAAGATTAAACAAAGAGGT
GATCAAAGAGAACCCTGTGAAAGTTTATGTTTATAACCGGGCATAAAGTGAACTAGACACTTTCAAGAAG
CCAACCAAAGCATGAGTAACGAAGCTTACCAGCATGATCATACCGTAAATCCTCACCAGATTAAGACCTC
AGCGCGGCCGCAAATTTAAATAAAATGAAGTGAAGTTCCTATACTTTCTAGAGAATAGGAACTTCTATAG
TGAGTCGAATAAGGGCGACACAAAATTTATTCTAAATGCATAATAAATACTGATAACATCTTATAGTTTG
TATTATATTTTGTATTATCGTTGACATGTATAATTTTGATATCAAAAACTGATTTTCCCTTTATTATTTT
CGAGATTTATTTTCTTAATTCTCTTTAACAAACTAGAAATATTGTATATACAAAAAATCATAAATAATAG
ATGAATAGTTTAATTATAGGTGTTCATCAATCGAAAAAGCAACGTATCTTATTTAAAGTGCGTTGCTTTT
TTCTCATTTATAAGGTTAAATAATTCTCATATATCAAGCAAAGTGACAGGCGCCCTTAAATATTCTGACA
AATGCTCTTTCCCTAAACTCCCCCCATAAAAAAACCCGCCGAAGCGGGTTTTTACGTTATTTGCGGATTA
ACGATTACTCGTTATCAGAACCGCCCAGGGGGCCCGAGCTTAAGACTGGCCGTCGTTTTACAACACAGAA
AGAGTTTGTAGAAACGCAAAAAGGCCATCCGTCAGGGGCCTTCTGCTTAGTTTGATGCCTGGCAGTTCCC
TACTCTCGCCTTCCGCTTCCTCGCTCACTGACTCGCTGCGCTCGGTCGTTCGGCTGCGGCGAGCGGTATC
AGCTCACTCAAAGGCGGTAATACGGTTATCCACAGAATCAGGGGATAACGCAGGAAAGAACATGTGAGCA
AAAGGCCAGCAAAAGGCCAGGAACCGTAAAAAGGCCGCGTTGCTGGCGTTTTTCCATAGGCTCCGCCCCC
CTGACGAGCATCACAAAAATCGACGCTCAAGTCAGAGGTGGCGAAACCCGACAGGACTATAAAGATACCA
GGCGTTTCCCCCTGGAAGCTCCCTCGTGCGCTCTCCTGTTCCGACCCTGCCGCTTACCGGATACCTGTCC
GCCTTTCTCCCTTCGGGAAGCGTGGCGCTTTCTCATAGCTCACGCTGTAGGTATCTCAGTTCGGTGTAGG
TCGTTCGCTCCAAGCTGGGCTGTGTGCACGAACCCCCCGTTCAGCCCGACCGCTGCGCCTTATCCGGTAA
CTATCGTCTTGAGTCCAACCCGGTAAGACACGACTTATCGCCACTGGCAGCAGCCACTGGTAACAGGATT
AGCAGAGCGAGGTATGTAGGCGGTGCTACAGAGTTCTTGAAGTGGTGGGCTAACTACGGCTACACTAGAA
GAACAGTATTTGGTATCTGCGCTCTGCTGAAGCCAGTTACCTTCGGAAAAAGAGTTGGTAGCTCTTGATC
CGGCAAACAAACCACCGCTGGTAGCGGTGGTTTTTTTGTTTGCAAGCAGCAGATTACGCGCAGAAAAAAA
GGATCTCAAGAAGATCCTTTGATCTTTTCTACGGGGTCTGACGCTCAGTGGAACGACGCGCGCGTAACTC
ACGTTAAGGGATTTTGGTCATGAGCTTGCGCCGTCCCGTCAAGTCAGCGTAATGCTCTGCTTTT
Features (pLannotate 1.2.2; 14 found; start..end, strand, type, name):
    862..958     -  promoter       AmpR promoter (fragment): bla
    988..1012    -  CDS            KanR (fragment): aminoglycoside phosphotransferase; aph(3')-Ia; confers resistance to kanamycin
   1041..1156    +  ncRNA          5S rRNA: Accession: RF00001 - 5S ribosomal RNA
   1160..1200    +  terminator     rrnB T1 terminator (fragment): transcription terminator T1 from the E. coli rrnB gene
   1244..1277    +  protein_bind   FRT (minimal): supports FLP-mediated excision but not integration (Turan and Bode, 2011) FLP recombinase from the Saccharomyces cerevisiae 2μ plasmid
   1878..2043    -  terminator     ADH1 terminator: S. cerevisiae ADH1; transcription terminator for the S. cerevisiae alcohol dehydrogenase 1 (ADH1) gene
   2102..2291    +  terminator     CYC1 terminator: S. cerevisiae CYC1; transcription terminator for CYC1
   2309..2327    -  promoter       T7 promoter: promoter for bacteriophage T7 RNA polymerase
   2335..2386    +  CDS            lacZα (fragment): LacZα fragment of β-galactosidase; lacZ fragment
   2902..2935    -  protein_bind   FRT (minimal): supports FLP-mediated excision but not integration (Turan and Bode, 2011) FLP recombinase from the Saccharomyces cerevisiae 2μ plasmid
   3405..3424    +  CDS            lacZα (fragment): LacZα fragment of β-galactosidase; lacZ fragment
   3449..3466    -  terminator     rrnB T2 terminator (fragment): transcription terminator T2 from the E. coli rrnB gene
   3691..4279    -  rep_origin     ori: high-copy-number ColE1/pMB1/pBR322/pUC origin of replication
   4403..859     -  CDS            AmpR (across the origin): β-lactamase; bla; confers resistance to ampicillin, carbenicillin, and related antibiotics
