[The description below was written by a language model from this plasmid's Addgene catalogue record and pLannotate feature annotations shown in this document.]
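Description:
pCfB3035(X-4 MarkerFree) is an empty backbone from the EasyClone-MarkerFree toolkit, a set of integrative vectors for placing genes into the Saccharomyces cerevisiae genome without a selectable marker, using CRISPR-Cas9. It targets integration site X-4 on chromosome X and accepts one or two genes together with their promoters. It was derived from the marker-bearing parent p0128 (pX-4-DR-KlURA3). The parent was amplified with primers flanking the selection marker and the product religated, which removed the marker. The PAM sites within the integration homology regions were then eliminated by site-directed mutagenesis, presumably so that the integrated locus and the donor are not recut by Cas9. The plasmid carries no yeast origin or yeast marker in the annotation, consistent with its role as an integration donor. In E. coli it is maintained at high copy through a ColE1/pUC-type origin and selected with ampicillin via the AmpR (β-lactamase) gene and its promoter.

The annotated core of the roughly 4.4 kb plasmid consists of two yeast transcription terminators, ADH1 and CYC1, in divergent orientation with a short gap between them. This fits a design in which a cloning site between the terminators receives two outward-facing expression units, with promoters supplied along with the genes. The record gives restriction enzyme cloning as the method. The X-4 homology arms are not annotated but probably occupy the unannotated stretches flanking this cassette. Two minimal FRT sites in opposite orientation lie outside these regions. The remaining hits are short fragments (KanR, lacZα, rrnB terminators, 5S rRNA) and a T7 promoter, and appear to be non-functional backbone remnants. The plasmid is typically used in metabolic engineering and synthetic biology for stable, marker-less strain construction.
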