Addgene plasmid #73273: pCfB3035(X-4 MarkerFree)
Purpose: (Empty Backbone) EasyClone-MarkerFree backbone vector for the addition of 1 or 2 genes and promoters for integration into site X-4 (Chr X: 236336..237310)
Depositing lab: Irina Borodina. Depositing organization: Danmarks Tekniske Universitet. Publication: EasyClone-MarkerFree: A vector toolkit for marker-less integration of genes into Saccharomyces cerevisiae via CRISPR-Cas9. Jessop-Fabre MM, Jakociunas T, Stovicek V, Dai Z, Jensen MK, Keasling JD, Borodina I. Biotechnol J. 2016 Aug;11(8):1110-7. doi: 10.1002/biot.201600147. Epub 2016 Jun 23. PubMed 27166612.
Backbone
  Vector backbone: p0128 (pX-4-DR-KlURA3)
  Backbone manufacturer: DTU
  Backbone size (bp): 4396
  Modifications to backbone: The pCfB3035 vector was created by amplifying the pCfB0128 with primers that were designed to attach to either side of the selection markers, creating a fragment that no longer contained the marker. These fragments were then ligated to form the marker-less vectors. The PAM sites in the integration regions were removed by site-directed mutagenesis.
  Vector type: Yeast Expression, CRISPR, Synthetic Biology
Growth in bacteria
  Bacterial resistance: Ampicillin, 100 μg/mL
  Growth temperature: 37°C
  Growth strain: DH5alpha
  Copy number: High Copy
Gene/Insert
  Cloning method: Restriction Enzyme
Terms and licenses: Academic/Nonprofit Terms; Industry Terms: Not Available to Industry
How to cite: pCfB3035(X-4 MarkerFree) was a gift from Irina Borodina (Addgene plasmid # 73273 ; http://n2t.net/addgene:73273 ; RRID:Addgene_73273)
