>Addgene plasmid #73273 | pCfB3035(X-4 MarkerFree) | addgene partial sequence | sequence record 165979 | pNI-Rev 5'-CGTTGCTTTTTCGATTGATG-3'
TCTATTATTTATGATTTTTTGTATATACAATATTTCTAGTTTGTTAAAGAGAATTAAGAAAATAAATCTC
GAAAATAATAAAGGGAAAATCAGTTTTTGATATCAAAATTATACATGTCAACGATAATACAAAATATAAT
ACAAACTATAAGATGTTATCAGTATTTATTATGCATTTAGAATAAATTTTGTGTCGCCCTTATTCGACTC
ACTATAGAAGTTCCTATTCTCTAGAAAGTATAGGAACTTCACTTCATTTTATTTAAATTTGCGGCCGCGC
TGAGGTCTTAATCTGGTGAGGATTTACGGTATGATCATGCTGGTAAGCTTCGTTACTCATGCTTTGGTTG
GCTTCTTGAAAGTGTCTAGTTCACTTTATGCCCGGTTATAAACATAAACTTTCACAGGGTTCTCTTTGAT
CACCTCTTTGTTTAATCTTATGAATCCAAGGGATTTTATCGGTCAAAGGGGAAATCAATGCGAAAGACAG
TAATGATGAGAGAAAAACTCTCCGTAACCACCAAGTTTGGTTCAGCGCGACGAGATTTTTATCGATTATC
GAGAAAAATACCTGTATATCTACATTTCTATGTCAGTGATATATACTTCTTAGATAAGTTATGCCACCAG
TGCATACGCTTACGCACACACACGTATTCTTGTGCACACGCCTGTTACTTCTTGCAGACATCAGACATAC
TATTGTAATTCAAAAAAAAAAAGCGAATCTTCCCATGTATTAATGCCTCAGCACTAGTCCTGCAGGGGTA
ACGCCAGGGTTTTCCCAGTCACGACGTTGTAAAACGACGGCCAGTGAGCGCGCGTAATACGACTCACTAT
AGGGCGAATTGGGACGCGATCTTCGAGCGTCCCAAAACCTTCTCAAGCAAGGTTTTCAGTATAATGTTAC
ATG
