>Addgene plasmid #73273 | pCfB3035(X-4 MarkerFree) | addgene partial sequence | sequence record 165980 | pENTR-R 5'-ATGGCTCATAACACCCCTTG-3'
CCTGACCCCATGCCGAACTCAGAAGTGAAACGCCGTAGCGCCGATGGTAGTGTGGGGACTCCCCATGCGA
GAGTAGGGAACTGCCAGGCATCAAATAAAACGAAAGGCTCAGTCGAAAGACTGGGCCTTTCGCCCGGGCT
AATTATGGGGTGTCGCCCTTATTCGACTCTATAGTGAAGTTCCTATTCTCTAGAAAGTATAGGAACTTCT
GAAGTGGGGATTTAAATGCGGCCGCGCTGAGGGTTTAATCCCAAAGCTAAGAGTCCCATTTTATTCTTCT
ATATGTATATTTTCGATACTCTAAACCACCCTACAATGTAGCCCTATACTAAATCTGCTCAATTTTCAGC
TTCTACAAGTGACTCGAGGCCACGTGGAAAGATCCAACTACTCCAGCACAACGATTCAATATAATCGATT
GCTCCACTCATAAGAGGCAAGAACAAGCTTCAACTTTTGGTAAGCCGCCGTTTATAAACAGGGAAGATGT
CCTTTGTCAAGGGAGGCACAGAGCATGGCCAATTTGGCAAATTGCAGGTTTTTCTGAGTGAAAAATGAAA
AAGCATTGTAGTAGAGTCGGCTCACTGAAAAACCGG
